>Addgene plasmid #228532 | pcDNA3.1-myc:Skp1(dC111):gs10:FRB:HA | addgene full sequence | sequence record 456985 | Addgene NGS Result
TTAAAACTTCATTTTTAATTTAAAAGGATCTAGGTGAAGATCCTTTTTGATAATCTCATGACCAAAATCC
CTTAACGTGAGTTTTCGTTCCACTGAGCGTCAGACCCCGTAGAAAAGATCAAAGGATCTTCTTGAGATCC
TTTTTTTCTGCGCGTAATCTGCTGCTTGCAAACAAAAAAACCACCGCTACCAGCGGTGGTTTGTTTGCCG
GATCAAGAGCTACCAACTCTTTTTCCGAAGGTAACTGGCTTCAGCAGAGCGCAGATACCAAATACTGTTC
TTCTAGTGTAGCCGTAGTTAGGCCACCACTTCAAGAACTCTGTAGCACCGCCTACATACCTCGCTCTGCT
AATCCTGTTACCAGTGGCTGCTGCCAGTGGCGATAAGTCGTGTCTTACCGGGTTGGACTCAAGACGATAG
TTACCGGATAAGGCGCAGCGGTCGGGCTGAACGGGGGGTTCGTGCACACAGCCCAGCTTGGAGCGAACGA
CCTACACCGAACTGAGATACCTACAGCGTGAGCTATGAGAAAGCGCCACGCTTCCCGAAGGGAGAAAGGC
GGACAGGTATCCGGTAAGCGGCAGGGTCGGAACAGGAGAGCGCACGAGGGAGCTTCCAGGGGGAAACGCC
TGGTATCTTTATAGTCCTGTCGGGTTTCGCCACCTCTGACTTGAGCGTCGATTTTTGTGATGCTCGTCAG
GGGGGCGGAGCCTATGGAAAAACGCCAGCAACGCGGCCTTTTTACGGTTCCTGGCCTTTTGCTGGCCTTT
TGCTCACATGTTCTTTCCTGCGTTATCCCCTGATTCTGTGGATAACCGTATTACCGCCTTTGAGTGAGCT
GATACCGCTCGCCGCAGCCGAACGACCGAGCGCAGCGAGTCAGTGAGCGAGGAAGCGGAAGAGCGCCCAA
TACGCAAACCGCCTCTCCCCGCGCGTTGGCCGATTCATTAATGCAGCTGGCACGACAGGTTTCCCGACTG
GAAAGCGGGCAGTGAGCGCAACGCAATTAATGTGAGTTAGCTCACTCATTAGGCACCCCAGGCTTTACAC
TTTATGCTTCCGGCTCGTATGTTGTGTGGAATTGTGAGCGGATAACAATTTCACACAGGAAACAGCTATG
ACCATGATTACGCCAAGCTCTAGCTAGAGGTCGACGGTATACAGACATGATAAGATACATTGATGAGTTT
GGACAAACCACAACTAGAATGCAGTGAAAAAAATGCTTTATTTGTGAAATTTGTGATGCTATTGCTTTAT
TTGTAACCATTATAAGCTGCAATAAACAAGTTGGGGTGGGCGAAGAACTCCAGCATGAGATCCCCGCGCT
GGAGGATCATCCAGCCGGCGTCCCGGAAAACGATTCCGAAGCCCAACCTTTCATAGAAGGCGGCGGTGGA
ATCGAAATCTCGTGATGGCAGGTTGGGCGTCGCTTGGTCGGTCATTTCGAACCCCAGAGTCCCGCTCAGA
AGAACTCGTCAAGAAGGCGATAGAAGGCGATGCGCTGCGAATCGGGAGCGGCGATACCGTAAAGCACGAG
GAAGCGGTCAGCCCATTCGCCGCCAAGCTCTTCAGCAATATCACGGGTAGCCAACGCTATGTCCTGATAG
CGGTCCGCCACACCCAGCCGGCCACAGTCGATGAATCCAGAAAAGCGGCCATTTTCCACCATGATATTCG
GCAAGCAGGCATCGCCATGGGTCACGACGAGATCCTCGCCGTCGGGCATGCGCGCCTTGAGCCTGGCGAA
CAGTTCGGCTGGCGCGAGCCCCTGATGCTCTTCGTCCAGATCATCCTGATCGACAAGACCGGCTTCCATC
CGAGTACGTGCTCGCTCGATGCGATGTTTCGCTTGGTGGTCGAATGGGCAGGTAGCCGGATCAAGCGTAT
GCAGCCGCCGCATTGCATCAGCCATGATGGATACTTTCTCGGCAGGAGCAAGGTGAGATGACAGGAGATC
CTGCCCCGGCACTTCGCCCAATAGCAGCCAGTCCCTTCCCGCTTCAGTGACAACGTCGAGCACAGCTGCG
CAAGGAACGCCCGTCGTGGCCAGCCACGATAGCCGCGCTGCCTCGTCCTGCAGTTCATTCAGGGCACCGG
ACAGGTCGGTCTTGACAAAAAGAACCGGGCGCCCCTGCGCTGACAGCCGGAACACGGCGGCATCAGAGCA
GCCGATTGTCTGTTGTGCCCAGTCATAGCCGAATAGCCTCTCCACCCAAGCGGCCGGAGAACCTGCGTGC
AATCCATCTTGTTCAATCATGCGAAACGATCCTCATCCTGTCTCTTGATCAGATCCGAAAATGGATATAC
AAGCTCCCGGGAGCTTTTTGCAAAAGCCTAGGCCTCCAAAAAAGCCTCCTCACTACTTCTGGAATAGCTC
AGAGGCAGAGGCGGCCTCGGCCTCTGCATAAATAAAAAAAATTAGTCAGCCATGGGGCGGAGAATGGGCG
GAACTGGGCGGAGTTAGGGGCGGGATGGGCGGAGTTAGGGGCGGGACTATGGTTGCTGACTAATTGAGAT
GCATGCTTTGCATACTTCTGCCTGCTGGGGAGCCTGGGGACTTTCCACACCTGGTTGCTGACTAATTGAG
ATGCATGCTTTGCATACTTCTGCCTGCTGGGGAGCCTGGGGACTTTCCACACCCTAACTGACACACATTC
CACAGAATTAATTCGCGTTAAATTTTTGTTAAATCAGCTCATTTTTTAACCAATAGGCCGAAATCGGCAA
AATCCCTTATAAATCAAAAGAATAGACCGAGATAGGGT
[37 nt withheld, positions 2769-2805]
AAAGAACGTGGACTCCAACGTCAAAGG
[49 nt withheld, positions 2833-2881]
T
[91 nt withheld, positions 2883-2973]
G
[124 nt withheld, positions 2975-3098]
GGGGATACCCCCTAGAGCCCCAGCTGGTTCTTTCCGCCTCAGAAGCCATAGAGCCCACCGCATCCCCAGC
ATGCCTGCTATTGTCTTCCCAATCCTCCCCCTTGCTGTCCTGCCCCACCCCACCCCCCAGAATAGAATGA
CACCTACTCAGACAATGCGATGCAATTTCCTCATTTTATTAGGAAAGGACAGTGGGAGTGGCACCTTCCA
GGGTCAAGGAAGGCACGGGGGAGGGGCAAACAACAGATGGCTGGCAACTAGAAGGCACAGTCGAGGCTGA
TCAGCGAGCTCTAGCATTTAGGTGACACTATAGAATAGGGCCCTCTAGATTAAGCGTAATCTGGAACATC
GTATGGGTACTTTGAGATTCGTCGGAACACATGATAATAGAGGTCCCAGGCTTGGAGGAGGTCCTTGACA
TTCCCTGATTTCATGTACTTCCTGCACCACTCTTGGGCCTCCATTAAATCTCGACCATAGGCCTGATTAA
AGGATGTTTCCTTCAGAGTCTGGGGGCCCCGTTCCATCATAGCATGCAAGGGCTCCAGCACCTCAAACAT
GCCTTTCACGTTCCTTTCCCCAAAGTACAAACGAGATGCCTCTTCCAGGCCTTCATGCCACATCTCATGC
CAGAGGATTCTAGAAGCAGAGCCTCCGGAGCCGCCGCCAGAGCCGCCGATGTCCAGGTAGTTGGCGGCCA
GGATCAGCTCGAACAGGGTGCCCTGGTCCACCTTCAGGAACTCCTGGTCCCACACGGGGATGTCGTCGGT
CCTCTTCTCCTTGTTCTCGTCGTCCTCAGGAGGAGGAGGGTCGTCCTTGTGGTGGGTGCACCACTGGATC
ACCTTCTTCAGGATGGCGGCGTTCACGTTGGGCAGGGGCACGGGGTCGTCGTCGCCCTCGTCGTCCATGC
CCAGGTCCTCCAGCATGGTCTTGATGGTCACGCTCTGCTTGGCGATCTCCACGTCCACCTCGAAGATCTC
GCCGTCGCTGCTCTGCAGCTTGATGCTGGGCAGGTCCTCCTCGCTGATCAGCTTCTGCTCCATGGTGGCG
AATTCCAGCACACTGGCGGCCGTTACTAGTGGATCCGAGCTCGGTACCAAGCTTGGGTCTCCCTATAGTG
AGTCGTATTAATTTCGATAAGCCAGTAAGCAGTGGGTTCTCTAGTTAGCCAGAGAGCTCTGCTTATATAG
ACCTCCCACCGTACACGCCTACCGCCCATTTGCGTCAATGGGGCGGAGTTGTTACGACATTTTGGAAAGT
CCCGTTGATTTTGGTGCCAAAACAAACTCCCATTGACGTCAATGGGGTGGAGACTTGGAAATCCCCGTGA
GTCAAACCGCTATCCACGCCCATTGATGTACTGCCAAAACCGCATCACCATGGTAATAGCGATGACTAAT
ACGTAGATGTACTGCCAAGTAGGAAAGTCCCATAAGGTCATGTACTGGGCATAATGCCAGGCGGGCCATT
TACCGTCATTGACGTCAATAGGGGGCGTACTTGGCATATGATACACTTGATGTACTGCCAAGTGGGCAGT
TTACCGTAAATACTCCACCCATTGACGTCAATGGAAAGTCCCTATTGGCGTTACTATGGGAACATACGTC
ATTATTGACGTCAATGGGCGGGGGTCGTTGGGCGGTCAGCCAGGCGGGCCATTTACCGTAAGTTATGTAA
CGCGGAACTCCATATATGGGCTATGAACTAATGACCCCGTAATTGATTACTATTAATAACTAGTCAATAA
TCAATGTCAACGCGTATATCTGGCCCGTACATCGCGAAGCAGCGCAAAACGCCTAACCCTAAGCAGATTC
TTCATGCAATTGTCGGTCAAGCCTTGCCTTGTTGTAGCTTAAATTTTGCTCGCGCACTACTCAGCGACCT
CCAACACACAAGCAGGGAGCAGATACTGGCTTAACTATGCGGCATCAGAGCAGATTGTACTGAGAGTGCA
CCATAGGGGATCGGGAGATCTCCCGATCCGTCGACGTCAGGTGGCACTTTTCGGGGAAATGTGCGCGGAA
CCCCTATTTGTTTATTTTTCTAAATACATTCAAATATGTATCCGCTCATGAGACAATAACCCTGATAAAT
GCTTCAATAATATTGAAAAAGGAAGAGTATGAGTATTCAACATTTCCGTGTCGCCCTTATTCCCTTTTTT
GCGGCATTTTGCCTTCCTGTTTTTGCTCACCCAGAAACGCTGGTGAAAGTAAAAGATGCTGAAGATCAGT
TGGGTGCACGAGTGGGTTACATCGAACTGGATCTCAACAGCGGTAAGATCCTTGAGAGTTTTCGCCCCGA
AGAACGTTTTCCAATGATGAGCACTTTTAAAGTTCTGCTATGTGGCGCGGTATTATCCCGTATTGACGCC
GGGCAAGAGCAACTCGGTCGCCGCATACACTATTCTCAGAATGACTTGGTTGAGTACTCACCAGTCACAG
AAAAGCATCTTACGGATGGCATGACAGTAAGAGAATTATGCAGTGCTGCCATAACCATGAGTGATAACAC
TGCGGCCAACTTACTTCTGACAACGATCGGAGGACCGAAGGAGCTAACCGCTTTTTTGCACAACATGGGG
GATCATGTAACTCGCCTTGATCGTTGGGAACCGGAGCTGAATGAAGCCATACCAAACGACGAGCGTGACA
CCACGATGCCTGTAGCAATGGCAACAACGTTGCGCAAACTATTAACTGGCGAACTACTTACTCTAGCTTC
CCGGCAACAATTAATAGACTGGATGGAGGCGGATAAAGTTGCAGGACCACTTCTGCGCTCGGCCCTTCCG
GCTGGCTGGTTTATTGCTGATAAATCTGGAGCCGGTGAGCGTGGGTCTCGCGGTATCATTGCAGCACTGG
GGCCAGATGGTAAGCCCTCCCGTATCGTAGTTATCTACACGACGGGGAGTCAGGCAACTATGGATGAACG
AAATAGACAGATCGCTGAGATAGGTGCCTCACTGATTAAGCATTGGTAACTGTCAGACCAAGTTTACTCA
TATATACTTTAGATTGAT
Features (pLannotate 1.2.2; 23 found; start..end, strand, type, name):
    132..720     +  rep_origin     ori: high-copy-number ColE1/pMB1/pBR322/pUC origin of replication
    903..995     +  CDS            lacI (fragment): lac repressor; lacI; The lac repressor binds to the lac operator to inhibit transcription in E. coli. This inhibition can be relieved by adding lactose or isopropyl-β-D-thiogalactopyranoside (IPTG).
   1008..1029    +  protein_bind   CAP binding site: CAP binding activates transcription in the presence of cAMP. E. coli catabolite activator protein
   1044..1074    +  promoter       lac promoter: promoter for the E. coli lac operon
   1082..1098    +  protein_bind   lac operator: The lac repressor binds to the lac operator to inhibit transcription in E. coli. This inhibition can be relieved by adding lactose or isopropyl-β-D-thiogalactopyranoside (IPTG). lac repressor encoded by lacI
   1171..1292    -  polyA_signal   SV40 poly(A) signal: SV40 polyadenylation signal
   1287..1445    -  CDS            ble (fragment): BLE_KLEPN - Experimental evidence at protein level: Swiss-Prot protein existence level 1. Binding protein with a strong affinity to the bleomycin family of antibiotics. Binds to CL990; an antimitotic-antibiotic compound. From Klebsiella pneumoniae.
   1469..2260    -  CDS            neo: KKA2_KLEPN - Also known as kan, nptII. Experimental evidence at protein level: Swiss-Prot protein existence level 1. Resistance to kanamycin, neomycin, paromomycin, ribostamycin, butirosin and gentamicin B. From Klebsiella pneumoniae.
   2327..2656    -  promoter       SV40 promoter: SV40 enhancer and early promoter
   2670..3098    -  rep_origin     f1 ori (sequence partly withheld): f1 bacteriophage origin of replication; arrow indicates direction of (+) strand synthesis
   3119..3140    -  promoter       SV40 promoter (fragment): SV40 enhancer and early promoter
   3144..3368    -  polyA_signal   bGH poly(A) signal: bovine growth hormone polyadenylation signal
   3394..3412    +  promoter       SP6 promoter: promoter for bacteriophage SP6 RNA polymerase
   3429..3457    -  CDS            3xHA (fragment): three tandem HA epitope tags
   3458..3736    -  CDS            FRB*: T2098L mutant of FKBP-rapamycin binding domain of human FRAP binds synthetic ligands such as AP21967
   3770..4111    -  CDS            SKP1 (fragment): SKP1_HUMAN - Also known as EMC19, OCP2, SKP1A, TCEB1L. Experimental evidence at protein level: Swiss-Prot protein existence level 1. Essential component of the SCF (SKP1-CUL1-F-box protein) ubiquitin ligase complex, which mediates the ubiquitination of proteins involved in cell cycle progression, signal transduction and transcription. In the SCF complex, serves as an adapter that links the F-box protein to CUL1. The functional specificity of the SCF complex depends on the F-box protein as substrate recognition component. SCF(BTRC) and SCF(FBXW11) direct ubiquitination of CTNNB1 and participate
   4210..4228    -  promoter       T7 promoter: promoter for bacteriophage T7 RNA polymerase
   4244..4277    -  LTR            5' LTR (truncated) (fragment): truncated 5' long terminal repeat (LTR) from HIV-1
   4273..4476    -  promoter       CMV promoter: human cytomegalovirus (CMV) immediate early promoter
   4477..4856    -  enhancer       CMV enhancer: human cytomegalovirus immediate early enhancer
   5011..5063    +  misc_feature   bom (fragment): basis of mobility region from pBR322
   5122..5226    +  promoter       AmpR promoter: bla
   5227..6087    +  CDS            AmpR: β-lactamase; bla; confers resistance to ampicillin, carbenicillin, and related antibiotics
