[The description below was written by a language model from this plasmid's Addgene catalogue record and pLannotate feature annotations shown in this document.]
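Description:
pcDNA3.1-myc:Skp1(dC111):gs10:FRB:HA is a mammalian expression plasmid built on the pcDNA3.1 backbone, about 6.1 kb in the sequenced record. It is propagated in E. coli through a high-copy ColE1/pUC-type origin with ampicillin selection from the β-lactamase gene, and it also carries an f1 phage origin. For selection in mammalian cells, an SV40 early promoter drives the neomycin phosphotransferase gene, terminated by an SV40 polyadenylation signal, conferring G418 resistance. Automated annotation also flags small fragments such as lacI, ble, bom and a truncated HIV-1 LTR; these are short partial matches in the backbone, not functional parts of the design.

The payload is a 708 bp synthetic fusion expressed from the CMV immediate-early enhancer and promoter and terminated by the bovine growth hormone polyadenylation signal, with T7 and SP6 phage promoters flanking the insert. From N to C terminus it encodes a myc epitope, a fragment of human SKP1 (the "dC111" in the name suggests a C-terminal truncation, though the record does not define it), a flexible glycine-serine linker, an FRB domain and an HA tag. SKP1 is the adaptor that bridges CUL1 to F-box proteins in the SCF E3 ubiquitin ligase complex. FRB is the FKBP-rapamycin binding domain, which heterodimerizes with FKBP in the presence of rapamycin or an analogue. The feature table matches it to the T2098L variant that accepts synthetic rapalogs, although the catalogue entry simply calls it FRB. In line with the associated work on E3 ligase subunits as degrons, the construct likely allows chemically induced recruitment of the Skp1 fragment to an FKBP-tagged target protein to promote its degradation, with the two epitope tags allowing detection of the fusion.
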