Addgene plasmid #228532: pcDNA3.1-myc:Skp1(dC111):gs10:FRB:HA
Purpose: A fragment of human Skp1 protein in fusion with FRB domain through a flexible glycine-serine linker.
Depositing lab: Roman Jerala. Depositing organization: National Institute of Chemistry. Publication: Subunits of an E3 Ligase Complex as Degrons for Efficient Degradation of Cytosolic, Nuclear, and Membrane Proteins. Verbic A, Lebar T, Praznik A, Jerala R. ACS Synth Biol. 2024 Mar 15;13(3):792-803. doi: 10.1021/acssynbio.3c00588. Epub 2024 Feb 26. PubMed 38404221.
Backbone
  Vector backbone: pcDNA3.1
  Vector type: Mammalian Expression
  Selectable markers: Neomycin (select with G418)
Growth in bacteria
  Bacterial resistance: Ampicillin, 100 μg/mL
  Growth temperature: 37°C
  Growth strain: DH5alpha
  Copy number: High Copy
Gene/Insert
  Gene/Insert name: myc:Skp1(dC111):gs10:FRB:HA
  Species: H. sapiens (human), Synthetic
  Insert size (bp): 708
  Entrez Gene: SKP1 (a.k.a. EMC19, OCP-II, OCP2, SKP1A, TCEB1L, p19A)
  Promoter: CMV
  Tag / fusion protein: myc (N terminal on insert); HA (C terminal on insert)
  Cloning method: Gibson Cloning
  Sequencing primers: 5′ CMV Forward; 3′ BGH Reverse
Terms and licenses: Academic/Nonprofit Terms; Industry Terms: Not Available to Industry
How to cite: pcDNA3.1-myc:Skp1(dC111):gs10:FRB:HA was a gift from Roman Jerala (Addgene plasmid # 228532 ; http://n2t.net/addgene:228532 ; RRID:Addgene_228532)
